>Addgene plasmid #57184 | PA-mCherry1-Keratin-17 | depositor partial sequence | sequence record 88328 | insert sequence
GACGTCAGATCCGCTAGCACCATGAGCTTCACCACTCGCTCCACCTTCTCCACCAACTACCGGTCCCTGG
GCTCTGTCCAGGCGCCCAGCTACGGCGCCCGGCCGGTCAGCAGCGCGGCCAGCGTCTATGCAGGCGCTGG
GGGCTCTGGTTCCCGGATCTCCGTGTCCCGCTCCACCAGCTTCAGGGGCGGCATGGGGTCCGGGGGCCTG
GCCACCGGGATAGCCGGGGGTCTGGCAGGAATGGGAGGCATCCAGAACGAGAAGGAGACCATGCAAAGCC
TGAACGACCGCCTGGCCTCTTACCTGGACAGAGTGAGGAGCCTGGAGACCGAGAACCGGAGGCTGGAGAG
CAAAATCCGGGAGCACTTGGAGAAGAAGGGACCCCAGGTCAGAGACTGGAGCCATTACTTCAAGATCATC
GAGGACCTGAGGGCTCAGATCTTCGCAAATACTGTGGACAATGCCCGCATCGTTCTGCAGATTGACAATG
CCCGTCTTGCTGCTGATGACTTTAGAGTCAAGTATGAGACAGAGCTGGCCATGCGCCAGTCTGTGGAGAA
CGACATCCATGGGCTCCGCAAGGTCATTGATGACACCAATATCACACGACTGCAGCTGGAGACAGAGATC
GAGGCTCTCAAGGAGGAGCTGCTCTTCATGAAGAAGAACCACGAAGAGGAAGTAAAAGGCCTACAAGCCC
AGATTGCCAGCTCTGGGTTGACCGTGGAGGTAGATGCCCCCAAATCTCAGGACCTCGCCAAGATCATGGC
AGACATCCGGGCCCAATATGACGAGCTGGCTCGGAAGAACCGAGAGGAGCTAGACAAGTACTGGTCTCAG
CAGATTGAGGAGAGCACCACAGTGCTCACCACACAGTCTGCTGAGGTTGGAGCTGCTGAGACGACGCTCA
CAGAGCTGAGACGTACAGTCCAGTCCTTGGAGATCGACCTGGACTCCATGAGAAATCTGAAGGCCAGCTT
GGAGAACAGCCTGAGGGAGGTGGAGGCCCGCTACGCCCTACAGATGGAGCAGCTCAACGGGATCCTGCTG
CACCTTGAGTCAGAGCTGGCACAGACCCGGGCAGAGGGACAGCGCCAGGCCCAGGAGTATGAGGCCCTGC
TGAACATCAAGGTCAAGCTGGAGGCTGAGATCGCCACCTACCGCCGCCTGCTGGAAGATGGCGAGGACTT
TAATCTTGGTGATGCCTTGGACAGCAGCAACTCCATGCAAACCATCCAAAAGACCACCACCCGCCGGATA
GTGGATGGCAAAGTGGTGTCTGAGACCAATGACACCAAAGTTCTGAGGCATCGAATTCTGCAGTCGACGG
TACCGCGGGCCCGGGATCCACCGGTCGCCACCATGGTGAGCAAGGGCGAGGAGGATAACATGGCCATCAT
TAAGGAGTTCATGCGCTTCAAGGTGCACATGGAGGGGTCCGTGAACGGCCACGTGTTCGAGATCGAGGGC
GAGGGCGAGGGCCGCCCCTACGAGGGCACCCAGACCGCCAAGCTGAAGGTGACCAAGGGCGGCCCCCTGC
CCTTCACCTGGGACATCCTGAGCCCTCAGTTCATGTACGGCTCCAATGCCTACGTGAAGCACCCCGCCGA
CATCCCCGACTACTTTAAGCTGTCCTTCCCCGAGGGCTTCAAGTGGGAGCGCGTGATGAAATTCGAGGAC
GGCGGCGTGGTGACCGTGACCCAGGACTCCTCCCTGCAGGACGGCGAGTTCATCTACAAGGTGAAGCTGC
GCGGCACCAACTTCCCCTCCGACGGCCCCGTGATGCAGAAGAAGACCATGGGCTGGGAGGCCCTCTCCGA
GCGGATGTACCCCGAGGACGGCGCCCTGAAGGGCGAGGTCAAGCCCAGAGTGAAGCTGAAGGACGGCGGC
CACTACGACGCTGAGGTCAAGACCACCTACAAGGCCAAGAAGCCCGTGCAGCTGCCCGGCGCCTACAACG
TCAACCGCAAGCTGGACATCACCAGCCACAACGAGGACTACACCATCGTGGAGCAGTACGAGAGAGCCGA
GGGCCGCCACTCCACCGGCGGCATGGACGAGCTGTACAAGTAAAGCGGCCGCGACTCTAGATCATAATCA
GCCATACCACATT
