[The description below was written by a language model from this plasmid's Addgene catalogue record.]
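Description:
PA-mCherry1-Keratin-17 is a mammalian expression plasmid built on the PA-mCherry1 backbone (about 4.75 kb without insert) that encodes a human keratin fused to the photoactivatable red fluorescent protein PA-mCherry1. Despite the "Keratin-17" in its name, the record explicitly notes that the insert is keratin 18 (KRT18, also called CK-18 or K18), and the "17" is not explained. The coding sequence carries a V282L substitution. Expression is driven by the CMV promoter, a strong constitutive promoter in most mammalian cell lines. The use of an SV40 polyA reverse sequencing primer suggests an SV40 polyadenylation signal downstream of the fusion. The record does not state whether the fluorescent protein sits at the N- or C-terminus of the keratin, and no feature table is provided, so the exact layout and linker cannot be confirmed.

The plasmid is propagated in E. coli as a high-copy vector under kanamycin selection. A neomycin resistance marker allows G418 selection of stably transfected mammalian cells.

The intended use is fluorescent labelling of the cytokeratin intermediate filament network in live or fixed cells. PA-mCherry1 is essentially dark until activated with violet light, after which it fluoresces red. This allows a chosen subset of keratin filaments to be switched on for tracking filament dynamics and turnover or for single-molecule localisation microscopy. The listed excitation (400 / 504) and emission (515 / 517) values fall in the green range and do not look typical of a red mCherry-derived protein, so they should be treated with caution.
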