Addgene plasmid #57184: PA-mCherry1-Keratin-17
Purpose: Note- This plasmid contains Keratin 18. Localization: Cytokeratin, Excitation: 400 / 504, Emission: 515 / 517
Depositing lab: Michael Davidson. Depositing organization: Florida State University, Tallahassee.
Backbone
  Vector backbone: PA-mCherry1
  Backbone size w/o insert (bp): 4750
  Vector type: Mammalian Expression
  Selectable markers: Neomycin (select with G418)
Growth in bacteria
  Bacterial resistance: Kanamycin, 50 μg/mL
  Growth temperature: 37°C
  Growth strain: DH5alpha
  Copy number: High Copy
Gene/Insert
  Gene/Insert name: Keratin (alt name: NM_199187.1)
  Species: H. sapiens (human)
  Mutation: V282L
  Entrez Gene: KRT18 (a.k.a. CK-18, CYK18, K18)
  Promoter: CMV
  Tag / fusion protein: PA-mCherry1
  Cloning method: Unknown
  Sequencing primers: 5′ CMV-F; 3′ SV40pA-R
Terms and licenses: Academic/Nonprofit Terms; Industry Terms: Not Available to Industry
Depositor comments: . Excitation = 400 / 504; Emission = 515 / 517
How to cite: PA-mCherry1-Keratin-17 was a gift from Michael Davidson (Addgene plasmid # 57184 ; http://n2t.net/addgene:57184 ; RRID:Addgene_57184)
